>Addgene plasmid #170333 | pKm-HCBE | addgene full sequence | sequence record 341069 | Addgene NGS Result
ATTTGTCCTACTCAGGAGAGCGTTCACCGACAAACAACAGATAAAACGAAAGGCCCAGTCTTTCGACTGA
GCCTTTCGTTTTATTTGATGCCTGCCGAATTCGGATCCGGAGTAACAGGAGTCCAAGAGCGGGTACGTAC
CCATCGGCATTTCTTTTGCGTTTTTATTTATTAACTGTTAATTGTCCTTGTTCAAGGATGCTGTCTTTGA
CAACAGATGTTTTCTTGCCTTTGATGTTCAGCAGGAAGCTCGGCGCAAACGTTGATTGTTTGTCTGCGTA
GAATCCTCTGTTTGTCATATAGCTTGTAATCACGACATTGTTTCCTTTCGCTTGAGGTACAGCGAAGTGT
GAGTAAGTAAAGGTTACATCGTTAGGATCAAGATCCATTTTTAACACAAGGCCAGTTTTGTTCAGCGGCT
TGTATGGGCCAGTTAAAGAATTAGAAACATAACCAAGCATGTAAATATCGTTAGACGTAATGCCGTCAAT
CGTCATTTTTGATCCGCGGGAGTCAGTGAACAGATACCATTTGCCGTTCATTTTAAAGACGTTCGCGCGT
TCAATTTCATCTGTTACTGTGTTAGATGCAATCAGCGGTTTCATCACTTTTTTTCAGTGTGTAATCATCG
TTTAGCTCAATCATACCGAGAGCGCCGTTTGCTAACTCAGCCGTGCGTTTTTTATCGCTTTGCAGAAGTT
TTTGACTTTCTTGACGGAAGAATGATGTGCTTTTGCCATAGTATGCTTTGTTAAATAAAGATTCTTCGCC
TTGGTAGCCATCTTCAGTTCCAGTGTTTGCTTCAAATACTAAGTATTTGTGGCCTTTATCTTCTACGTAG
TGAGGATCTCTCAGCGTATGGTTGTCGCCTGAGCTGTAGTTGCCTTCATCGATGAACTGCTGTACATTTT
GATACGTTTTTCCGTCACCGTCAAAGATTGATTTATAATCCTCTACACCGTTGATGTTCAAAGAGCTGTC
TGATGCTGATACGTTAACTTGTGCAGTTGTCAGTGTTTGTTTGCCGTAATGTTTACCGGAGAAATCAGTG
TAGAATAAACGGATTTTTCCGTCAGATGTAAATGTGGCTGAACCTGACCATTCTTGTGTTTGGTCTTTTA
GGATAGAATCATTTGCATCGAATTTGTCGCTGTCTTTAAAGACGCGGCCAGCGTTTTTCCAGCTGTCAAT
AGAAGTTTCGCCGACTTTTTGATAGAACATGTAAATCGATGTGTCATCCGCATTTTTAGGATCTCCGGCT
AATGCAAAGACGATGTGGTAGCCGTGATAGTTTGCGACAGTGCCGTCAGCGTTTTGTAATGGCCAGCTGT
CCCAAACGTCCAGGCCTTTTGCAGAAGAGATATTTTTAATTGTGGACGAATCAAATTCAGAAACTTGATA
TTTTTCATTTTTTTGCTGTTCAGGGATTTGCAGCATATCATGGCGTGTAATATGGGAAATGCCGTATGTT
TCCTTATATGGCTTTTGGTTCGTTTCTTTCGCAAACGCTTGAGTTGCGCCTCCTGCCAGCAGTGCGGTAG
TAAAGGTTAATACTGTTGCTTGTTTTGCAAACTTTTTGATGTTCATCGTTCATGTCTCCTTTTTTATGTA
CTGTGTTAGCGGTCTGCTTCTTCCAGCCCTCCTGTTTGAAGATGGCAAGTTAGTTACGCACAATAAAAAA
AGACCTAAAATATGTAAGGGGTGACGCCAAAGTATACACTTTGCCCTTTACACATTTTAGGTCTTGCCTG
CTTTATCAGTAACAAACCCGCGCGATTTACTTTTCGACCTCATTCTATTAGACTCTCGTTTGGATTGCAA
CTGGTCTATTTTCCTCTTTTGTTTGATAGAAAATCATAAAAGGATTTGCAGACTACGGGCCTAAAGAACT
AAAAAATCTATCTGTTTCTTTTCATTCTCTGTATTTTTTATAGTTTCTGTTGCATGGGCATAAAGTTGCC
TTTTTAATCACAATTCAGAAAATATCATAATATCTCATTTCACTAAATAATAGTGAACGGCAGGTATATG
TGCAAATAAAACGAAAGGCTCAGTCGAAAGACTGGGCCTTTCGTTTTATCTGTTGTTTGTCGGTGAACGC
TCTCTCTAGATACTAGAGTCACACTGGCCCGGGCCATGGGTATGGACAGATCTCAAAAAAAGCACCGACT
CGGTGCCACTTTTTCAAGTTGATAACGGACTAGCCTTATTTTAACTTGCTATTTCTAGCTCTAAAACTGA
GACCCTGCAGACTGGCTGTGTATAAGGGAGCCTGACATTTATATTCCCCAGAACATCAGGTTAATGGCGT
TTTTGATGTCATTTTCGCGGTGGCCGAGATCAGCCACTTCTTCCCCGATAACGGACACCGGCACACTGGC
CATATCGGTGGTCATCATGCGCCAGCTTTCATCCCCGATATGCACCACCGGGTAAAGTTCACGGGAGACT
TTATCTGACAGCAGACGTGCACTGGCCAGGGGGATCACCATCCGTCGCCCGGGCGTGTCAATAATATCAC
TCTGTACATCCACAAACAGACGATAACGGCTCTCTCTTTTATAGGTGTAAACCTTAAACTGCATTTCACC
AGCCCCTGTTCTCGTCAGCAAAAGAGCCGTTCATTTCAATAAACCGGGCGACCTCAGCCATCCCTTCCTG
ATTTTCCGCTTTCCAGCGTTCGGCACGCAGACGACGGGCTTCATTCTGCATGGTTGTGCTTACCAGACCG
GAGATATTGACATCATATATGCCTTGAGCAACTGATAGCTGTCGCTGTCAACTGTCACTGTAATACGCTG
CTTCATAGCATACCTCTTTTTGACATACTTCGGGTATACATATCAGTATATATTCTTATACCGCAAAAAT
CAGCGCGCAAATACGCATACTGTTATCTGGCTTTTAGTAAGCCGGATCCAGATCTTTACGCCCCGCCCTG
CCACTCATCGCAGTACTGTTGTAATTCATTAAGCATTCTGCCGACATGGAAGCCATCACAAACGGCATGA
TGAACCTGAATCGCCAGCGGCATCAGCACCTTGTCGCCTTGCGTATAATATTTGCCCATGGTGAAAACGG
GGGCGAAGAAGTTGTCCATATTGGCCACGTTTAAATCAAAACTGGTGAAACTCACCCAGGGATTGGCTGA
GACGAAAAACATATTCTCAATAAACCCTTTAGGGAAATAGGCCAGGTTTTCACCGTAACACGCCACATCT
TGCGAATATATGTGTAGAAACTGCCGGAAATCGTCGTGGTATTCACTCCAGAGCGATGAAAACGTTTCAG
TTTGCTCATGGAAAACGGTGTAACAAGGGTGAACACTATCCCATATCACCAGCTCACCGTCTTTCATTGC
CATACGGAATTCCGGATGAGCATTCATCAGGCGGGCAAGAATGTGAATAAAGGCCGGATAAAACTTGTGC
TTATTTTTCTTTACGGTCTTTAAAAAGGCCGTAATATCCAGCTGAACGGTCTGGTTATAGGTACATTGAG
CAACTGACTGAAATGCCTCAAAATGTTCTTTACGATGCCATTGGGATATATCAACGGTGGTATATCCAGT
GATTTTTTTCTCCATTTTAGCTTCCTTAGCTCCTGAAAATCTCGACGGATCCTAACTCAAAATCCACACA
TTATACGAGCCGGAAGCATAAAGTGTAAAGCCTGGGGTGCCTAATGCGGCCGCGGTCTCCAGGCAGGCAC
ATACCGTGTCGACCCAATCGTGTCAACCGCGTGCCGGGGATTTGTTTAAACTCACAGCATCTTGATCTTG
TTCTCGCCGTTGCTGTCCTGGATGACGAGCGCCCACGGCTTATACTCCGGGGCGTCGCTCGTGAGCAGCA
TGACGTTCTCGTCCGTCGACTCGTCGTACGCGGTATGGACCAGGATGTCCGACTCCGGCTTGTTGCCGAT
GACTTCCTCGACTTCCTCCGGGAGCATCAGGATGCTCTCCTGGATGACCAGCTGCTTGCCCGTCTCCTTC
TCGATGATGTCCGAGAGGTTGGTGCTGCCGCCGCTGCCGCGCGAGACGGCCGGGCTCTTCGTGGTGTGGA
GGATCTTGACCTGGATCATGATGCTCAGCTCGCTGCGGCGCTTCTCCGCGCGCTTCAGGGTCTTCTCCAG
CCAGCGGTTCTCGTTGAGCTGGTTATGGCTCGACTGGATGAAGATCTTGCGGCAGCACTGGTAGTGCTCG
CTGACCATGACGTTCAGGCCGACGCCGTTGTCGCGGAGGTTCCACAGGCCGATCTGGTTGCGCGCGTTCT
TCTCGTAATAGAGCTTGCAGGCCCAGATCTTCAGGGTATGGCCGTTGCCGCGGAGCTCCTGGTTATACCA
CTCCAGGATCTTCTCGGCGCAGTCCGCGCACGGCGACCACGACGAATACCAGTTGATCGTGAACTGGCCC
GGGTTGTCGCGGAGATACTCCTCGACCTTGCGGATGCTGAAGATCTCGGCGTGGATGCCGCGCTCGGTGC
CGCTCTGCGGCTTGTTGACCGCGTAGCCCCAGAAGCAGGCGCGACGCTCGCCGCGGCGCTTGAGCTCGAA
GAGGACATAGCAGCGATGGCTGACCGACTTCTTGTTGTTGAAGAACTGCTTCTTGAACGTGTAGATGTCC
AGCTTCTCGTGGATGCGGACATACTCCGCGTCGGTCATGCGGCTGCCCGAGTACTTCTCGACATACGGGA
CCGGGATCATGCCGCGCTTGCCCTCGCTGTCCTCCGCGTTCCACCACTGCTCCTCCGGCTTGTCGCGGAT
GCGGAGGATGTCGCCCTTCTTGAACGGCAGATCTTCTTCGTCGTTGCCGTTGAAGTCGAACAGCGCGCGG
ACATACTCGGCCGAGCCGCCGCCGCCCGAGCCGCCGCCACCGTCGCCGCCCAGCTGGCTCAGGTCGATGC
GCGTCTCGTAGAGGCCGGTGATCGACTGATGGATGAGCGTCGCGTCCAGGACTTCCTTCGTCGAGGTGTA
GCGCTTGCGGTCGATCGTGGTGTCGAAATACTTGAACGCGGCCGGGGCGCCCAGGTTGGTCAGCGTGAAG
AGATGGATGATGTTCTCCGCCTGCTCGCGGATCGGCTTGTCGCGATGCTTGTTGTAGGCGCTGAGGACCT
TGTCCAGGTTCGCGTCGGCCAGGATGACGCGCTTGCTGAACTCCGAGATCTGCTCGATGATCTCGTCGAG
ATAATGCTTGTGCTGCTCGACGAACAGCTGCTTCTGCTCGTTGTCCTCCGGGCTGCCCTTGAGCTTCTCG
TAGTGCGACGCCAGATAGAGGAAGTTGACGTACTTCGACGGCAGGGCGAGCTCGTTGCCCTTCTGGAGCT
CGCCGGCGCTAGCGAGCATGCGCTTGCGGCCGTTCTCCAGCTCGAAGAGCGAGTACTTCGGGAGCTTGAT
GATCAGGTCCTTCTTGACTTCCTTATAGCCCTTCGCCTCCAGGAAGTCGATCGGGTTCTTCTCGAACGAC
GAGCGCTCCATGATCGTGATGCCGAGCAGCTCCTTGACGCTCTTGAGCTTCTTCGACTTGCCCTTCTCGA
CCTTCGCGACGACCAGGACCGAGTAGGCGACCGTCGGGCTGTCGAAGCCACCATACTTCTTCGGGTCCCA
GTCCTTCTTGCGGGCGATGAGCTTGTCCGAGTTGCGCTTCGGCAGGATGCTCTCCTTCGAGAAGCCGCCC
GTCTGGACCTCGGTCTTCTTGACGATGTTGACCTGCGGCATGCTGAGGACCTTGCGGACCGTGGCGAAGT
CGCGGCCCTTGTCCCAGACGATCTCGCCCGTCTCGCCGTTCGTCTCGATGAGCGGGCGCTTGCGGATCTC
GCCGTTGGCGAGGGTGATCTCGGTCTTGAAGAAGTTCATGATGTTCGAATAGAAGAAGTACTTCGCCGTG
GCCTTGCCGATCTCCTGCTCGCTCTTGGCGATCATCTTGCGGACGTCATAGACCTTGTAGTCGCCATAGA
CGAACTCCGACTCCAGCTTCGGGTACTTCTTGATCAGCGCGGTGCCGACGACCGCGTTGAGGTAGGCGTC
ATGGGCATGGTGATAGTTGTTGATCTCGCGGACCTTATAGAACTGGAAGTCCTTGCGGAAGTCGCTGACG
AGCTTCGACTTCAGCGTGATGACCTTGACCTCGCGGATCAGCTTGTCGTTCTCGTCATACTTGGTGTTCA
TGCGCGAGTCGAGGATCTGCGCGACGTGCTTCGTGATCTGGCGCGTCTCGACCAGCTGGCGCTTGATGAA
GCCCGCCTTGTCCAGCTCCGAGAGGCCGCCGCGCTCCGCCTTGGTGAGGTTGTCGAACTTGCGCTGGGTG
ATCAGCTTGGCGTTGAGCAGCTGGCGCCAGTAGTTCTTCATCTTCTTGACGACTTCCTCGCTCGGGACGT
TGTCCGACTTGCCGCGGTTCTTGTCCGAGCGCGTGAGGACCTTGTTGTCGATGCTGTCGTCCTTCAGGAA
CGACTGCGGGACGATATGGTCGACGTCATAGTCGCTGAGGCGGTTGATGTCCAGCTCCTGGTCGACGTAC
ATGTCGCGGCCGTTCTGGAGGTAATACAGATAGAGCTTCTCGTTCTGCAGCTGGGTGTTCTCGACCGGGT
GCTCCTTGAGGATCTGCGAGCCCAGCTCCTTGATGCCTTCCTCGATGCGCTTCATGCGCTCGCGGCTGTT
CTTCTGGCCCTTCTGCGTGGTCTGGTTCTCGCGGGCCATCTCGATGACGATGTTCTCCGGCTTATGGCGG
CCCATGACCTTGACGAGCTCGTCGACGACCTTGACGGTCTGCAGGATGCCCTTCTTGATGGCCGGCGAGC
CGGCCAGGTTGGCGATGTGTTCGTGCAGGCTGTCGCCCTGGCCGCTGACCTGGGCCTTCTGGATGTCTTC
CTTGAACGTGAGGCTGTCGTCGTGGATCAGCTGCATGAAGTTGCGGTTGGCGAAGCCGTCGCTCTTCAGG
AAGTCGAGGATGGTCTTGCCCGACTGCTTGTCGCGGATGCCGTTGATGAGCTTGCGCGACAGGCGGCCCC
AGCCGGTGTAGCGGCGACGCTTCAGCTGCTTCATGACCTTGTCGTCGAAGAGGTGGGCATAGGTCTTCAG
GCGCTCCTCGATCATCTCGCGGTCCTCGAACAGCGTGAGGGTCAGGACGATGTCCTCCAGGATATCCTCG
TTCTCCTCGTTGTCGAGGAAGTCCTTGTCCTTGATGATCTTGAGCAGGTCATGATAGGTGCCCAGGCTGG
CGTTGAAGCGGTCCTCGACGCCGCTGATCTCGACCGAGTCGAAGCACTCGATCTTCTTGAAGTAGTCTTC
CTTCAGCTGCTTGACCGTGACCTTGCGGTTGGTCTTGAAGAGCAGGTCGACGATCGCCTTCTTCTGCTCG
CCGCTGAGGAAGGCCGGCTTGCGCATGCCTTCGGTGACATACTTGACCTTCGTCAGCTCGTTGTAGACGG
TGAAGTACTCATAGAGCAGGCTGTGCTTCGGGAGGACCTTCTCGTTCGGCAGGTTCTTGTCGAAGTTCGT
CATGCGCTCGATGAAGCTCTGGGCGCTGGCGCCCTTGTCGACGACTTCCTCGAAGTTCCACGGCGTGATC
GTCTCCTCGCTCTTGCGGGTCATCCACGCGAAGCGCGAGTTGCCGCGTGCCAGCGGGCCGACATAATACG
GGATGCGGAACGTCAGGATCTTCTCGATCTTCTCGCGGTTGTCCTTGAGGAACGGATAGAAGTCTTCCTG
GCGACGCAGGATCGCATGCAGCTCGCCGAGATGGATCTGGTGCGGGATCGAGCCGTTGTCGAAGGTGCGC
TGCTTGCGGAGCAGGTCCTCGCGGTTGAGCTTGACGAGCAGCTCCTCCGTGCCGTCCATCTTCTCCAGGA
TCGGCTTGATGAACTTGTAGAACTCTTCCTGGCTTGCGCCGCCGTCGATGTAGCCCGCATAGCCGTTCTT
GCTCTGGTCGAAGAAGATCTCCTTATACTTCTCCGGGAGCTGCTGGCGGACCAGGGCCTTCAGGAGCGTG
AGGTCCTGATGGTGCTCGTCGTAGCGCTTGATCATGCTCGCCGACAGCGGGGCCTTCGTGATCTCGGTGT
TGACGCGGAGGATGTCGCTGAGCAGGATCGCGTCCGACAGGTTCTTCGCGGCCAGGAAGAGGTCCGCATA
CTGGTCGCCGATCTGGGCGAGCAGGTTGTCGAGGTCGTCGTCGTAGGTGTCCTTCGACAGCTGGAGCTTC
GCGTCCTCGGCCAGGTCGAAGTTGCTCTTGAAGTTCGGGGTCAGGCCCAGGCTCAGGGCGATGAGGTTGC
CGAAGAGGCCGTTCTTCTTCTCGCCCGGGAGCTGGGCGATCAGGTTCTCCAGGCGGCGCGACTTGCTCAG
GCGGGCCGAGAGGATGGCCTTGGCGTCGACGCCGCTGGCGTTGATCGGGTTCTCCTCGAACAGCTGGTTA
TACGTCTGGACCAGCTGGATGAAGAGCTTGTCGACGTCCGAGTTGTCCGGGTTGAGGTCGCCCTCGATCA
GGAAATGGCCGCGGAACTTGATCATGTGCGCGAGGGCCAGGTAGATGAGGCGCAGGTCGGCCTTGTCGGT
GCTGTCGACCAGCTTCTTGCGGAGATGATAGATCGTCGGGTACTTCTCGTGATACGCGACCTCGTCGACG
ATGTTGCCGAAGATCGGATGGCGCTCGTGCTTCTTATCTTCTTCGACGAGGAAGCTCTCCTCCAGGCGAT
GGAAGAACGAGTCGTCGACCTTGGCCATCTCGTTCGAGAAGATCTCCTGGAGATAGCAGATGCGGTTCTT
GCGACGCGTGTAGCGGCGACGGGCGGTGCGCTTCAGGCGGGTGGCCTCCGCCGTCTCGCCGCTGTCGAAC
AGCAGGGCGCCGATGAGGTTCTTCTTGATGCTGTGGCGGTCGGTGTTGCCCAGGACCTTGAACTTCTTCG
ACGGGACCTTATACTCGTCGGTGATGACCGCCCAGCCGACGCTGTTCGTGCCGATGGCCAGGCCGATGCT
GTACTTCTTGTCCATCTCGAGCTCCAGTGCCCTGTCGCCTTTCTTCCTTCAAAGCGATCAGTGGTCAACC
CCGGACAGGCTCCGACGCGCGGGCTGCGGCAAAAGGCCTCTCGGCCCCAGACCTCGGTCATTCTGCGCGG
CGCGTGTCGTGCCTGGCAAGCAGGAAAGGCGATGGAAAATGACGACACATTTTCAAACCTTCCGCCGTAA
TCAGGCGCGGCATCACACCGAGTCCGAGTGCCCAGTTTTGAACCATTCCAAAATGGCTGGCAAAACTTCA
TTCTCCCGAACATCGATCGAAGTCAAGCAATTGCGGAAAAAGGACGGCCGCTGCCGCCCTTTTTCGATAC
CAAAGTTGGCCTGTCAGGCGGCCGCCACGGCGCGTTTCGTCATCACCTTGACGAGATTGGCGCGATAGGC
GGCGCTTGCATGAATATCGGAAAGCAGGTCGGTACCCGCTCTTGGACTCCTGTTGATAGATCCAGTAATG
ACCTCAGAACTCCATCTGGATTTGTTCAGAACGCTCGGTTGCCGCCGGGCGTTTTTTATTGGTGAGAATC
CAGGCAATTGTGTCTCAAAATCTCTGATGTTACATTGCACAAGATAAAAATATATCATCATGAACAATAA
AACTGTCTGCTTACATAAACAGTAATACAAGGGGTGTTATGAGCCATATTCAGCGTGAAACGAGCTGTAG
CCGTCCGCGTCTGAACAGCAACATGGATGCGGATCTGTATGGCTATAAATGGGCGCGTGATAACGTGGGT
CAGAGCGGCGCGACCATTTATCGTCTGTATGGCAAACCGGATGCGCCGGAACTGTTTCTGAAACATGGCA
AAGGCAGCGTGGCGAACGATGTGACCGATGAAATGGTGCGTCTGAACTGGCTGACCGAATTTATGCCGCT
GCCGACCATTAAACATTTTATTCGCACCCCGGATGATGCGTGGCTGCTGACCACCGCGATTCCGGGCAAA
ACCGCGTTTCAGGTGCTGGAAGAATATCCGGATAGCGGCGAAAACATTGTGGATGCGCTGGCCGTGTTTC
TGCGTCGTCTGCATAGCATTCCGGTGTGCAACTGCCCGTTTAACAGCGATCGTGTGTTTCGTCTGGCCCA
GGCGCAGAGCCGTATGAACAACGGCCTGGTGGATGCGAGCGATTTTGATGATGAACGTAACGGCTGGCCG
GTGGAACAGGTGTGGAAAGAAATGCATAAACTGCTGCCGTTTAGCCCGGATAGCGTGGTGACCCACGGCG
ATTTTAGCCTGGATAACCTGATTTTCGATGAAGGCAAACTGATTGGCTGCATTGATGTGGGCCGTGTGGG
CATTGCGGATCGTTATCAGGATCTGGCCATTCTGTGGAACTGCCTGGGCGAATTTAGCCCGAGCCTGCAA
AAACGTCTGTTTCAGAAATATGGCATTGATAATCCGGATATGAACAAACTGCAATTTCATCTGATGCTGG
ATGAATTTTTCTAATAATTAATTGAACTACTTTTCCGCTGCATAACCCTGCTTCGGGGTCATTATAGCGA
TTTTTTCGGTATATCCATCCTTTTTCGCACGATATACAGGATTTTGCCAAAGGGTTCGTGTAGACTTTCC
TTGGTGTATCCAACGGCGTCAGCCGGGCAGGATAGGTGAAGTAGGCCCACCCGCGAGCGGGTGTTCCTTC
TTCACTGTCCCTTATTCGCACCTGGCGGTGCTCAACGGGAATCCTGCTCTGCGAGGCTGGCCGTAGGCCG
GCCCTACCGGCGCGGCAGCGTTACCCGTGTCGGCGGCTCCAACGGCTCGCCATCGTCCAGAAAACACGGC
TCATCGGGCATCGGCAGGCGCTGCTGCCCGCGCCGTTCCCATTCCTCCGTTTCGGTCAAGGCTGGCAGGT
CTGGTTCCATGCCCGGAATGCCGGGCTGGCTGGGCGGCTCCTCGCCGGGGCCGGTCGGTAGTTGCTGCTC
GCCCGGATACAGGGTCGGGATGCGGCGCAGGTCGCCATGCCCCAACAGCGATTCGTCCTGGTCGTCGTGA
TCAACCACCACGGCGGCACTGAACACCGACAGGCGCAACTGGTCGCGGGGCTGGCCCCACGCCACGCGGT
CATTGACCACGTAGGCCGACACGGTGCCGGGGCCGTTGAGCTTCACGACGGAGATCCAGCGCTCGGCCAC
CAAGTCCTTGACTGCGTATTGGACCGTCCGCAAAGAACGTCCGATGAGCTTGGAAAGAGTCTTTTGGCTG
ACCACCACGGCGTTCTGGTGGCCCATCTGCGCGACGAGGTGATGCAGCAGCATTGCCGCCGTGGGTTTCC
TCGCAATAAGCCCGGCCCACGCCTCATGCGCTTTGCGTTCCGTTTGGACCCAGTGACCGGGCTTGTTCTT
GGCTTGAATGCCGATTTCTCTGGACTGCGTGGCCATGCTTATCTCCATGCGGTAGGGGTGCCGCACGGTT
GCGGCACCATGCGCAATCAGCTGCAACTTTTCGGCAGCGCGACAACAATTATGCGTTGCGTAAAAGTGGC
AGTCAATTACAGATTTTCTTTAACCTACGCAATGAGCTATTGCGGGGGGTGCCGCAATGAGCTGTTGCGT
ACCCCCCTTTTTTAAGTTGTTGATTTTTAAGTCTTTCGCATTTCGCCCTATATCTAGTTCTTTGGTGCCC
AAAGAAGGGCACCCCTGCGGGGTTCCCCCACGCCTTCGGCGCGGCTCCCCCTCCGGCAAAAAGTGGCCCC
TCCGGGGCTTGTTGATCGACTGCGCGGCCTTCGGCCTTGCCCAAGGTGGCGCTGCCCCCTTGGAACCCCC
GCACTCGCCGCCGTGAGGCTCGGGGGGCAGGCGGGCGGGCTTCGCCCTTCGACTGCCCCCACTCGCATAG
GCTTGGGTCGTTCCAGGCGCGTCAAGGCCAAGCCGCTGCGCGGTCGCTGCGCGAGCCTTGACCCGCCTTC
CTCTTGGTGTCCAACCGGCAAGCGAAGCGCGCAGGCCGCAGGCCGGAGGCTTTTCCCCAGAGAAAATTAA
AAAAATTGATGGGGCAAGGCCGCAGGCCGCGCAGTTGGAGCCGGTGGGTATGTGGTCGAAGGCTGGGTAG
CCGGTGGGCAATCCCTGTGGTCAAGCTCGTGGGCAGGCGCAGCCTGTCCATCAGCTTGTCCAGCAGGGTT
GTCCACGGGCCGAGCGAAGCGAGCCAGCCGGTGGCCGCTCGCGGCCATCGTCCACATATCCACGGGCTGG
CAAGGGAGCGCAGCGACCGCGCAGGGCGAAGCCCGGAGAGCAAGCCCGTAGGGGGTTACTCTAGGGCGGC
GG
Features (pLannotate 1.2.2; 18 found; start..end, strand, type, name):
      1..87      -  terminator     rrnB T1 terminator: Escherichia coli rrnB; transcription terminator T1 from the E. coli rrnB gene
    164..1586    -  CDS            SacB (fragment): secreted levansucrase that renders bacterial growth sensitive to sucrose; Bacillus subtilis sacB; negative selection marker
   1587..2032    -  promoter       sacB promoter: sacR; sacB promoter and control region
   2033..2104    +  terminator     rrnB T1 terminator: transcription terminator T1 from the E. coli rrnB gene
   2162..2237    -  misc_RNA       gRNA scaffold: guide RNA scaffold for the Streptococcus pyogenes CRISPR/Cas9 system
   2279..2584    -  CDS            ccdB: CcdB, a bacterial toxin that poisons DNA gyrase; ccdB; Plasmids containing the ccdB gene cannot be propagated in standard E. coli strains.
   2589..2747    -  CDS            ccdA (fragment): CCDA_ECO57 - Also known as H, letA. Experimental evidence at protein level: Swiss-Prot protein existence level 1. Antitoxin component of a type II toxin-antitoxin (TA) system which inhibits the post-segregational killing (PSK) of plasmid-free cells, also referred to as a plasmid addiction system. Binds to and blocks the activity of CcdB; will also remove bound CcdB protein from the CcdB-GyrA complex by forming a CcdA-CcdB complex, a process termed rejuvenation. Functions as a transcriptional corepressor for the ccdAB operon, repression also requires CcdB (By similarity). From Escherichia coli
   2926..3585    -  CDS            CmR: chloramphenicol acetyltransferase; cat; confers resistance to chloramphenicol
   3586..3615    -  promoter       cat promoter (fragment): promoter of the E. coli cat gene encoding chloramphenicol acetyltransferase
   3639..3669    -  promoter       lac UV5 promoter: E. coli lac promoter with an "up" mutation
   3765..4013    -  CDS            UGI: UNGI_BPPB2 - Experimental evidence at protein level: Swiss-Prot protein existence level 1. This protein binds specifically and reversibly to the host uracil-DNA glycosylase, preventing removal of uracil residues from PBS2 DNA by the host uracil-excision repair system. From Bacillus phage PBS2 (Bacteriophage PBS2).
   4671..4841    -  CDS            CRK (fragment): CRK_HUMAN - Experimental evidence at protein level: Swiss-Prot protein existence level 1. [Isoform Crk-II]: Regulates cell adhesion, spreading and migration (PubMed:31311869). Mediates attachment-induced MAPK8 activation, membrane ruffling and cell motility in a Rac-dependent manner. Involved in phagocytosis of apoptotic cells and cell motility via its interaction with DOCK1 and DOCK4 (PubMed:19004829). May regulate the EFNA5-EPHA3 signaling (By similarity). From Homo sapiens (Human).
   4872..8975    -  CDS            cas9: CAS9_STRP1 - Also known as csn1 From Streptococcus pyogenes serotype M1.
   9425..9519    +  terminator     lambda t0 terminator: transcription terminator from phage lambda
   9629..10441   +  CDS            aphA1: KKA1_ECOLX - Also known as nptI. Protein inferred from homology: Swiss-Prot protein existence level 3. Resistance to kanamycin and structurally-related aminoglycosides, including amikacin. From Escherichia coli.
  10595..10703   +  oriT           oriT: incP origin of transfer
  10714..11376   -  CDS            pBBR1 Rep: replication protein for the broad-host-range plasmid pBBR1 from Bordetella bronchiseptica
  11377..12148   -  rep_origin     pBBR1 oriV: replication origin of the broad-host-range plasmid pBBR1 from Bordetella bronchiseptica; requires the pBBR1 Rep protein for replication
