[The description below was written by a language model from this plasmid's Addgene catalogue record and pLannotate feature annotations shown in this document.]
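Description:
pKm-HCBE is a 12.3 kb single-plasmid CRISPR cytidine base editor (C-to-T) built on the pKm backbone for use in the nitrogen-fixing soil bacterium Sinorhizobium meliloti. It replicates through the broad-host-range pBBR1 oriV and its cognate Rep protein, so it can be maintained at low copy in E. coli as well as in rhizobia. An incP oriT allows it to be mobilized by conjugation into the target strain. Selection is by kanamycin (aphA1/nptI), and a chloramphenicol resistance gene lies within the guide-cloning cassette.

The editor is a synthetic, Rhizobium codon-optimized fusion centred on Streptococcus pyogenes Cas9 carrying the D10A nickase mutation, followed by the PBS2 phage uracil glycosylase inhibitor (UGI), which blocks excision of the uracil intermediate and so favours the C-to-T outcome. The annotation also detects a short fragment resembling human CRK between Cas9 and UGI, whose role the record does not explain. The cytidine deaminase domain itself and the promoter driving the fusion are not annotated, although unannotated space lies next to the Cas9 coding sequence.

Adjacent to an S. pyogenes gRNA scaffold sits a CmR–ccdB cassette, with a ccdA fragment and a lac UV5 promoter nearby. This appears to be a counter-selectable stuffer to be replaced by a spacer sequence, and it explains why the empty vector is propagated in a ccdB-tolerant strain under dual antibiotic selection. A sacB gene with its native promoter confers sucrose sensitivity, which would allow the plasmid to be cured after editing. Terminators (rrnB T1, lambda t0) insulate the modules.
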