Addgene plasmid #170333: pKm-HCBE
Purpose: a modularized single-plasmid cytidine base editing (C-to-T) tool for Sinorhizobium meliloti
Depositing lab: Deqiang Duanmu. Publication: Highly Efficient CRISPR-Mediated Base Editing in Sinorhizobium meliloti. Wang L, Xiao Y, Wei X, Pan J, Duanmu D. Front Microbiol. 2021 Jun 18;12:686008. doi: 10.3389/fmicb.2021.686008. eCollection 2021. PubMed 34220774.
Backbone
  Vector backbone: pKm
  Vector type: CRISPR
Growth in bacteria
  Bacterial resistance: Chloramphenicol and Kanamycin, 25 & 50 μg/mL
  Growth temperature: 37°C
  Growth strain: ccdB Survival
  Copy number: Low Copy
Gene/Insert
  Gene/Insert name: Rhizobium codon-optimized CBEs
  Species: Synthetic
  Mutation: Cas9n-D10A
  Cloning method: Restriction Enzyme; 5′ cloning site Unknown (unknown if destroyed); 3′ cloning site Unknown (unknown if destroyed)
Terms and licenses: Academic/Nonprofit Terms; Industry Terms: Not Available to Industry
How to cite: pKm-HCBE was a gift from Deqiang Duanmu (Addgene plasmid # 170333 ; http://n2t.net/addgene:170333 ; RRID:Addgene_170333)
